>Addgene plasmid #158529 | pMXs-Atoh1 | addgene full sequence | sequence record 325477 | Addgene NGS Result
AAGCTGGCCAGCAACTTATCTGTGTCTGTCCGATTGTCTAGTGTCTATGACTGATTTTATGCGCCTGCGT
CGGTACTAGTTAGCTAACTAGCTCTGTATCTGGCGGACCCGTGGTGGAACTGACGAGTTCGGAACACCCG
GCCGCAACCCTGGGAGACGTCCCAGGGACTTCGGGGGCCGTTTTTGTGGCCCGACCTGAGTCCAAAAATC
CCGATCGTTTTGGACTCTTTGGTGCACCCCCCTAATAGGAGGGATATGTGGTTCTGGTAGGAGACGAGAA
CCTAAAACAGTTCCCGCCTCCGTCTGAATTTTTGCTTTCGGTTTGGGACCGAAGCCGCGCCGCGCGTCTT
GTCTGCTGCAGCATCGTTCTGTGTTGTCTCTGTCTGACTGTGTTTCTGTATTTGTCTGAAAATTAGGGCC
AGACTGTTACCACTCCCTTAAGTTTGACCTTAGGTCACTGGAAAGATGTCGAGCGGATCGCTCACAACCA
GTCGGTAGATGTCAAGAAGAGACGTTGGGTTACCTTCTGCTCTGCAGAATGGCCAACCTTTAACGTCGGA
TGGCCGCGAGACGGCACCTTTAACCGAGACCTCATCACCCAGGTTAAGATCAAGGTCTTTTCACCTGGCC
CGCATGGACACCCAGACCAGGTCCCCTACATCGTGACCTGGGAAGCCTTGGCTTTTGACCCCCCTCCCTG
GGTCAAGCCCTTTGTACACCCTAAGCCTCCGCCTCCTCTTCCTCCATCCGCCCCGTCTCTCCCCCTTGAA
CCTCCTCGTTCGACCCCGCCTCGATCCTCCCTTTATCCAGCCCTCACTCCTTCTCTAGGCGCCCCCATAT
GGCCATATGAGATCTTATATGGGGCACCCCCGCCCCTTGTAAACTTCCCTGACCCTGACATGACAAGAGT
TACTAACAGCCCCTCTCTCCAAGCTCACTTACAGGCTCTCTACTTAGTCCAGCACGAAGTCTGGAGACCT
CTGGCGGCAGCCTACCAAGAACAACTGGACCGACCGGTGGTACCTCACCCTTACCGAGTCGGCGACACAG
TGTGGGTCCGCCGACACCAGACTAAGAACCTAGAACCTCGCTGGAAAGGACCTTACACAGTCCTGCTGAC
CACCCCCACCGCCCTCAAAGTAGACGGCATCGCAGCTTGGATACACGCCGCCCACGTGAAGGCTGCCGAC
CCCGGGGGTGGACCATCCTCTAGACTGCCGGATCTAGCTAGTTAATCGACGGTATCGATAAGCTATCAAA
CAAGTTTGTACAAAAAAGCAGGCTGCCACCATGTCCCGCCTGCTGCATGCAGAAGAGTGGGCTGAGGTAA
AAGAGTTGGGGGACCACCATCGCCATCCCCAGCCGCACCACGTCCCGCCGCTGACGCCACAGCCACCTGC
TACCCTGCAGGCGAGAGACCTTCCCGTCTACCCGGCAGAACTGTCCCTCCTGGATAGCACCGACCCACGC
GCCTGGCTGACTCCCACTTTGCAGGGCCTCTGCACGGCACGCGCCGCCCAGTATCTGCTGCATTCTCCCG
AGCTGGGTGCCTCCGAGGCCGCGGCGCCCCGGGACGAGGCTGACAGCCAGGGTGAGCTGGTAAGGAGAAG
CGGCTGTGGCGGCCTCAGCAAGAGCCCCGGGCCCGTCAAAGTACGGGAACAGCTGTGCAAGCTGAAGGGT
GGGGTTGTAGTGGACGAGCTTGGCTGCAGCCGCCAGCGAGCCCCTTCCAGCAAACAGGTGAATGGGGTAC
AGAAGCAAAGGAGGCTGGCAGCAAACGCAAGGGAACGGCGCAGGATGCACGGGCTGAACCACGCCTTCGA
CCAGCTGCGCAACGTTATCCCGTCCTTCAACAACGACAAGAAGCTGTCCAAATATGAGACCCTACAGATG
GCCCAGATCTACATCAACGCTCTGTCGGAGTTGCTGCAGACTCCCAATGTCGGAGAGCAACCGCCGCCGC
CCACAGCTTCCTGCAAAAATGACCACCATCACCTTCGCACCGCCTCCTCCTATGAAGGAGGTGCGGGCGC
CTCTGCGGTAGCTGGGGCTCAGCCAGCCCCGGGAGGGGGCCCGAGACCTACCCCGCCCGGGCCTTGCCGG
ACTCGCTTCTCAGGCCCAGCTTCCTCTGGGGGTTACTCGGTGCAGCTGGACGCTTTGCACTTCCCAGCCT
TCGAGGACAGGGCCCTAACAGCGATGATGGCACAGAAGGACCTGTCGCCTTCGCTGCCCGGGGGCATCCT
GCAGCCTGTACAGGAGGACAACAGCAAAACATCTCCCAGATCCCACAGAAGTGACGGAGAGTTTTCCCCC
CACTCTCATTACAGTGACTCTGATGAGGCCAGTTAGACCAGCTTTCTTGTACAAAGTGGTTCGATAGCTT
ATCGATAATCAACCTCTGGATTACAAAATTTGTGAAAGATTGACTGGTATTCTTAACTATGTTGCTCCTT
TTACGCTATGTGGATACGCTGCTTTAATGCCTTTGTATCATGCTATTGCTTCCCGTATGGCTTTCATTTT
CTCCTCCTTGTATAAATCCTGGTTGCTGTCTCTTTATGAGGAGTTGTGGCCCGTTGTCAGGCAACGTGGC
GTGGTGTGCACTGTGTTTGCTGACGCAACCCCCACTGGTTGGGGCATTGCCACCACCTGTCAGCTCCTTT
CCGGGACTTTCGCTTTCCCCCTCCCTATTGCCACGGCGGAACTCATCGCCGCCTGCCTTGCCCGCTGCTG
GACAGGGGCTCGGCTGTTGGGCACTGACAATTCCGTGGTGTTGTCGGGGAAATCATCGTCCTTTCCTTGG
CTGCTCGCCTGTGTTGCCACCTGGATTCTGCGCGGGACGTCCTTCTGCTACGTCCCTTCGGCCCTCAATC
CAGCGGACCTTCCTTCCCGCGGCCTGCTGCCGGCTCTGCGGCCTCTTCCGCGTCTTCGCCTTCGCCCTCA
GACGAGTCGGATCTCCCTTTGGGCCGCCTCCCCGCATCGATACCGTCGACGATAAAATAAAAGATTTTAT
TTAGTCTCCAGAAAAAGGGGGGAATGAAAGACCCCACCTGTAGGTTTGGCAAGCTAGCTTAAGTAACGCC
ATTTTGCAAGGCATGGAAAAATACATAACTGAGAATAGAGAAGTTCAGATCAAGGTCAGGAACAGATGGA
ACAGCTGAATATGGGCCAAACAGGATATCTGTGGTAAGCAGTTCCTGCCCCGGCTCAGGGCCAAGAACAG
ATGGAACAGCTGAATATGGGCCAAACAGGATATCTGTGGTAAGCAGTTCCTGCCCCGGCTCAGGGCCAAG
AACAGATGGTCCCCAGATGCGGTCCAGCCCTCAGCAGTTTCTAGAGAACCATCAGATGTTTCCAGGGTGC
CCCAAGGACCTGAAATGACCCTGTGCCTTATTTGAACTAACCAATCAGTTCGCTTCTCGCTTCTGTTCGC
GCGCTTCTGCTCCCCGAGCTCAATAAAAGAGCCCACAACCCCTCACTCGGGGCGCCAGTCCTCCGATTGA
CTGAGTCGCCCGGGTACCCGTGTATCCAATAAACCCTCTTGCAGTTGCATCCGACTTGTGGTCTCGCTGT
TCCTTGGGAGGGTCTCCTCTGAGTGATTGACTACCCGTCAGCGGGGGTCTTTCACATGCAGCATGTATCA
AAATTAATTTGGTTTTTTTTCTTAAGTATTTACATTAAATGGCCATAGTTGCATTAATGAATCGGCCAAC
GCGCGGGGAGAGGCGGTTTGCGTATTGGGCGCTCTTCCGCTTCCTCGCTCACTGACTCGCTGCGCTCGGT
CGTTCGGCTGCGGCGAGCGGTATCAGCTCACTCAAAGGCGGTAATACGGTTATCCACAGAATCAGGGGAT
AACGCAGGAAAGAACATGTGAGCAAAAGGCCAGCAAAAGGCCAGGAACCGTAAAAAGGCCGCGTTGCTGG
CGTTTTTCCATAGGCTCCGCCCCCCTGACGAGCATCACAAAAATCGACGCTCAAGTCAGAGGTGGCGAAA
CCCGACAGGACTATAAAGATACCAGGCGTTTCCCCCTGGAAGCTCCCTCGTGCGCTCTCCTGTTCCGACC
CTGCCGCTTACCGGATACCTGTCCGCCTTTCTCCCTTCGGGAAGCGTGGCGCTTTCTCATAGCTCACGCT
GTAGGTATCTCAGTTCGGTGTAGGTCGTTCGCTCCAAGCTGGGCTGTGTGCACGAACCCCCCGTTCAGCC
CGACCGCTGCGCCTTATCCGGTAACTATCGTCTTGAGTCCAACCCGGTAAGACACGACTTATCGCCACTG
GCAGCAGCCACTGGTAACAGGATTAGCAGAGCGAGGTATGTAGGCGGTGCTACAGAGTTCTTGAAGTGGT
GGCCTAACTACGGCTACACTAGAAGAACAGTATTTGGTATCTGCGCTCTGCTGAAGCCAGTTACCTTCGG
AAAAAGAGTTGGTAGCTCTTGATCCGGCAAACAAACCACCGCTGGTAGCGGTGGTTTTTTTGTTTGCAAG
CAGCAGATTACGCGCAGAAAAAAAGGATCTCAAGAAGATCCTTTGATCTTTTCTACGGGGTCTGACGCTC
AGTGGAACGAAAACTCACGTTAAGGGATTTTGGTCATGAGATTATCAAAAAGGATCTTCACCTAGATCCT
TTTGCGGCCGGCCGCAAATCAATCTAAAGTATATATGAGTAAACTTGGTCTGACAGTTACCAATGCTTAA
TCAGTGAGGCACCTATCTCAGCGATCTGTCTATTTCGTTCATCCATAGTTGCCTGACTCCCCGTCGTGTA
GATAACTACGATACGGGAGGGCTTACCATCTGGCCCCAGTGCTGCAATGATACCGCGAGACCCACGCTCA
CCGGCTCCAGATTTATCAGCAATAAACCAGCCAGCCGGAAGGGCCGAGCGCAGAAGTGGTCCTGCAACTT
TATCCGCCTCCATCCAGTCTATTAATTGTTGCCGGGAAGCTAGAGTAAGTAGTTCGCCAGTTAATAGTTT
GCGCAACGTTGTTGCCATTGCTACAGGCATCGTGGTGTCACGCTCGTCGTTTGGTATGGCTTCATTCAGC
TCCGGTTCCCAACGATCAAGGCGAGTTACATGATCCCCCATGTTGTGCAAAAAAGCGGTTAGCTCCTTCG
GTCCTCCGATCGTTGTCAGAAGTAAGTTGGCCGCAGTGTTATCACTCATGGTTATGGCAGCACTGCATAA
TTCTCTTACTGTCATGCCATCCGTAAGATGCTTTTCTGTGACTGGTGAGTACTCAACCAAGTCATTCTGA
GAATAGTGTATGCGGCGACCGAGTTGCTCTTGCCCGGCGTCAATACGGGATAATACCGCGCCACATAGCA
GAACTTTAAAAGTGCTCATCATTGGAAAACGTTCTTCGGGGCGAAAACTCTCAAGGATCTTACCGCTGTT
GAGATCCAGTTCGATGTAACCCACTCGTGCACCCAACTGATCTTCAGCATCTTTTACTTTCACCAGCGTT
TCTGGGTGAGCAAAAACAGGAAGGCAAAATGCCGCAAAAAAGGGAATAAGGGCGACACGGAAATGTTGAA
TACTCATACTCTTCCTTTTTCAATATTATTGAAGCATTTATCAGGGTTATTGTCTCATGAGCGGATACAT
ATTTGAATGTATTTAGAAAAATAAACAAATAGGGGTTCCGCGCACATTTCCCCGAAAAGTGCCACCTGCA
TAATGAAAGACCCCACCTGTAGGTTTGGCAAGCTAGCTTAAGTAACGCCATTTTGCAAGGCATGGAAAAA
TACATAACTGAGAATAGAAAAGTTCAGATCAAGGTCAGGAACAGATGGAACAGCTGAATATGGGCCAAAC
AGGATATCTGTGGTAAGCAGTTCCTGCCCCGGCTCAGGGCCAAGAACAGATGGAACAGCTGAATATGGGC
CAAACAGGATATCTGTGGTAAGCAGTTCCTGCCCCGGCTCAGGGCCAAGAACAGATGGTCCCCAGATGCG
GTCCAGCCCTCAGCAGTTTCTAGAGAACCATCAGATGTTTCCAGGGTGCCCCAAGGACCTGAAATGACCC
TGTGCCTTATTTGAACTAACCAATCAGTTCGCTTCTCGCTTCTGTTCGCGCGCTTCTGCTCCCCGAGCTC
AATAAAAGAGCCCACAACCCCTCACTCGGCGCGCCAGTCCTCCGATTGACTGAGTCGCCCGGGTACCCGT
GTATCCAATAAACCCTCTTGCAGTTGCATCCGACTTGTGGTCTCGCTGTTCCTTGGGAGGGTCTCCTCTG
AGTGATTGACTACCCGTCAGCGGGGGTCTTTCATTTGGGGGCTCGTCCGGGATCGGGAGACCCCTGCCCA
GGGACCACCGACCCACCACCGGGAGGT
Features (pLannotate 1.2.2; 16 found; start..end, strand, type, name):
      1..200     +  misc_feature   MMLV Ψ: packaging signal of Moloney murine leukemia virus (MMLV)
    252..340     +  misc_feature   MESV Ψ (fragment): packaging signal of murine embryonic stem cell virus
    417..833     +  CDS            gag (truncated): truncated Moloney murine leukemia virus (MMLV) gag gene lacking the start codon
    843..1217    +  misc_feature   pol region: Moloney murine leukemia virus (MMLV) pol region containing the splice acceptor site
   1236..1254    -  misc_feature   MCS (fragment): pBluescript multiple cloning site
   1260..1284    +  protein_bind   attB1: mutant version of attB; recombination site for the Gateway® BP reaction BP Clonase™
   1291..2343    +  CDS            Atoh1: ATOH1_MOUSE - Also known as Ath1. Experimental evidence at protein level: Swiss-Prot protein existence level 1. Transcriptional regulator. Activates E box-dependent transcription in collaboration with TCF3/E47, but the activity is completely antagonized by the negative regulator of neurogenesis HES1. Plays a role in the differentiation of subsets of neural cells by activating E box-dependent transcription. From Mus musculus (Mouse).
   2349..2369    -  protein_bind   attB2: mutant version of attB; core recombination site for the Gateway® BP reaction BP Clonase™
   2387..2975    +  misc_feature   WPRE: woodchuck hepatitis virus posttranscriptional regulatory element
   3033..3154    +  LTR            3' LTR (ΔU3) (fragment): self-inactivating 3' long terminal repeat (LTR) from Moloney murine leukemia virus
   3155..3624    +  LTR            LTR: long terminal repeat from Moloney murine leukemia virus
   3690..3742    -  CDS            lacI (fragment): lac repressor; lacI; The lac repressor binds to the lac operator to inhibit transcription in E. coli. This inhibition can be relieved by adding lactose or isopropyl-β-D-thiogalactopyranoside (IPTG).
   3925..4513    -  rep_origin     ori: high-copy-number ColE1/pMB1/pBR322/pUC origin of replication
   4677..5537    -  CDS            AmpR: β-lactamase; bla; confers resistance to ampicillin, carbenicillin, and related antibiotics
   5538..5642    -  promoter       AmpR promoter: bla
   5672..6265    +  LTR            LTR: long terminal repeat from Moloney murine leukemia virus
