[The description below was written by a language model from this plasmid's Addgene catalogue record and pLannotate feature annotations shown in this document.]
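Description:
pMXs-Atoh1 is a Moloney murine leukemia virus (MMLV)-based retroviral expression plasmid built on the Gateway-adapted pMXs-GW backbone, designed to deliver and express mouse Atoh1 in mammalian cells. In bacteria it is maintained through a high-copy ColE1/pUC-type origin and selected with ampicillin via the β-lactamase gene and its native promoter. As with other LTR-containing plasmids, the repeated viral sequences make it prone to recombination, which is why the record specifies a recombination-tolerant E. coli strain.

The viral portion of the 6.3 kb plasmid runs from a 5′ MMLV LTR through the packaging signal (annotated as MMLV Ψ plus a fragment matching MESV Ψ), a truncated gag sequence lacking its start codon that extends the packaging region, and a pol segment carrying the splice acceptor. Downstream lies the Atoh1 coding sequence (about 1.05 kb), flanked by attB1 and attB2 sites left by Gateway recombination, followed by a WPRE to enhance transcript stability and expression, and then the 3′ LTR. No internal promoter is annotated, so expression is presumably driven by the 5′ LTR. The short 3′ fragment labelled as a ΔU3 LTR lies directly beside a full LTR annotation and probably reflects an annotation match rather than a self-inactivating design. No tags, reporter or mammalian selection marker appear in the feature table.

Because gag, pol and env are not functionally encoded, the plasmid must be supplied to packaging cells to produce replication-defective retrovirus. Atoh1 is a bHLH transcription factor that activates E box-dependent transcription. The associated publication used it in direct lineage conversion of primary somatic cells into inner ear hair cell-like cells.
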