Addgene plasmid #158529: pMXs-Atoh1
Purpose: Expresses mouse Atoh1 in mammalian cells
Depositing lab: Neil Segil. Depositing organization: University of Southern California. Publication: Generation of inner ear hair cells by direct lineage conversion of primary somatic cells. Menendez L, Trecek T, Gopalakrishnan S, Tao L, Markowitz AL, Yu HV, Wang X, Llamas J, Huang C, Lee J, Kalluri R, Ichida J, Segil N. Elife. 2020 Jun 30;9. pii: 55249. doi: 10.7554/eLife.55249. PubMed 32602462.
Backbone
  Vector backbone: pMXs-GW
  Vector type: Mammalian Expression, Retroviral
Growth in bacteria
  Bacterial resistance: Ampicillin, 100 μg/mL
  Growth temperature: 37°C
  Growth strain: NEB Stable
  Growth instructions: Since viral vectors are prone to recombination, we recommend testing 2-4 colonies to help select the full plasmid.
  Copy number: High Copy
Gene/Insert
  Gene/Insert name: Atonal BHLH Transcription Factor 1
  Species: M. musculus (mouse)
  Insert size (bp): 1056
  Entrez Gene: Atoh1 (a.k.a. Hath1, MATH-1, Math1, bHLHa14)
  Cloning method: Gateway Cloning
  Sequencing primers: 5′ pMX-S1811 (5'-GACGGCATCGCAGCTTGGATACAC-3')
Terms and licenses: Academic/Nonprofit Terms; Industry Terms: Not Available to Industry
How to cite: pMXs-Atoh1 was a gift from Neil Segil (Addgene plasmid # 158529 ; http://n2t.net/addgene:158529 ; RRID:Addgene_158529)
